Addgene plasmid #56401: mPapaya1-H2B-C-10
Purpose: Localization: Nucleus/Histones, Excitation: 530, Emission: 541
Depositing lab: Michael Davidson. Publication: An engineered monomeric Zoanthus sp. yellow fluorescent protein. Hoi H, Howe ES, Ding Y, Zhang W, Baird MA, Sell BR, Allen JR, Davidson MW, Campbell RE. Chem Biol. 2013 Oct 24;20(10):1296-304. doi: 10.1016/j.chembiol.2013.08.008. Epub 2013 Oct 3. PubMed 24094838.
Backbone
  Vector backbone: mPapaya1-C1
  Backbone size w/o insert (bp): 4750
  Vector type: Mammalian Expression
  Selectable markers: Neomycin (select with G418)
Growth in bacteria
  Bacterial resistance: Kanamycin, 50 μg/mL
  Growth temperature: 37°C
  Growth strain: DH5alpha
  Copy number: High Copy
Gene/Insert
  Gene/Insert name: H2B (alt names: Human Histone H2B; NM_021058.3)
  Species: H. sapiens (human)
  Mutation: D26G and V119I in H2B
  Entrez Gene: H2BC11 (a.k.a. H2B/r, H2BFR, H2BJ, HIST1H2BJ)
  Promoter: CMV
  Tag / fusion protein: mPapaya1 (N terminal on backbone)
  Cloning method: Unknown
  Sequencing primers: 5′ CMV-F; 3′ SV40pA-R
Terms and licenses: Academic/Nonprofit Terms; Industry Terms: Not Available to Industry
Depositor comments: . Excitation = 530; Emission = 541
How to cite: mPapaya1-H2B-C-10 was a gift from Michael Davidson (Addgene plasmid # 56401 ; http://n2t.net/addgene:56401 ; RRID:Addgene_56401)
