[The description below was written by a language model from this plasmid's Addgene catalogue record and pLannotate feature annotations shown in this document.]
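Description:
mPapaya1-H2B-C-10 is a mammalian expression plasmid built on the mPapaya1-C1 backbone, a C1-style fluorescent protein fusion vector in which the gene of interest is placed downstream of the fluorophore. The human cytomegalovirus immediate early enhancer and promoter drive a single open reading frame made up of mPapaya1, a monomeric yellow fluorescent protein engineered from a Zoanthus species protein, followed by a short linker and human histone H2B (HIST1H2BJ/H2BC11). The fluorescent protein therefore sits at the N terminus of the histone. The record notes two substitutions in the H2B sequence, D26G and V119I. An SV40 polyadenylation signal terminates the transcript. The short large T antigen fragment annotated just upstream of it is probably part of the same SV40-derived region rather than an expressed element.

The plasmid replicates in bacteria from a high-copy ColE1/pUC-type origin, and an f1 origin is also present. A single Tn5 aminoglycoside phosphotransferase gene provides selection in both hosts. A bacterial bla-type promoter drives it to give kanamycin resistance in E. coli, and the SV40 enhancer/early promoter drives it to allow G418 selection of stably transfected mammalian cells, with an HSV TK polyadenylation signal at its end. The small ble and bGH poly(A) fragments in the annotation appear to be vestigial or spurious matches.

Because H2B is incorporated into nucleosomes, the fusion labels chromatin. The construct serves as a nuclear/histone localization marker for live or fixed cell imaging, with recorded excitation and emission maxima of 530 and 541 nm.
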