Features (pLannotate 1.2.2; 15 found; start..end, strand, type, name):
      1..304     +  enhancer       CMV enhancer: human cytomegalovirus immediate early enhancer
    305..508     +  promoter       CMV promoter: human cytomegalovirus (CMV) immediate early promoter
    553..1263    +  CDS            mPapaya: mPapaya is a basic (constitutively fluorescent) yellow fluorescent protein published in 2013, derived from Zoanthus sp.. It has high acid sensitivity.
   1294..1671    +  CDS            H2B: human histone H2B; HIST1H2BJ
   1694..1778    +  CDS            large T antigen (fragment): large T antigen from SV40 (simian virus 40)
   1801..1922    +  polyA_signal   SV40 poly(A) signal: SV40 polyadenylation signal
   1956..2384    -  rep_origin     f1 ori (sequence partly withheld): f1 bacteriophage origin of replication; arrow indicates direction of (+) strand synthesis
   2411..2515    +  promoter       AmpR promoter: bla
   2517..2874    +  promoter       SV40 promoter: SV40 enhancer and early promoter
   2909..3703    +  CDS            NeoR/KanR: aminoglycoside phosphotransferase from Tn5; aph(3')-II (or nptII); confers resistance to neomycin, kanamycin, and G418 (Geneticin®)
   3724..3876    +  CDS            ble (fragment): BLE_KLEPN - Experimental evidence at protein level: Swiss-Prot protein existence level 1. Binding protein with a strong affinity to the bleomycin family of antibiotics. Binds to CL990; an antimitotic-antibiotic compound. From Klebsiella pneumoniae.
   3935..3982    +  polyA_signal   HSV TK poly(A) signal: herpes simplex virus thymidine kinase polyadenylation signal (Cole and Stacy, 1985)
   4073..4089    -  polyA_signal   bGH poly(A) signal (fragment): bovine growth hormone polyadenylation signal
   4311..4899    +  rep_origin     ori: high-copy-number ColE1/pMB1/pBR322/pUC origin of replication
   5014..5073    +  enhancer       CMV enhancer (fragment): human cytomegalovirus immediate early enhancer
>Addgene plasmid #56401 | mPapaya1-H2B-C-10 | addgene full sequence | sequence record 226653 | Addgene NGS Result
CGTTACATAACTTACGGTAAATGGCCCGCCTGGCTGACCGCCCAACGACCCCCGCCCATTGACGTCAATA
ATGACGTATGTTCCCATAGTAACGCCAATAGGGACTTTCCATTGACGTCAATGGGTGGAGTATTTACGGT
AAACTGCCCACTTGGCAGTACATCAAGTGTATCATATGCCAAGTACGCCCCCTATTGACGTCAATGACGG
TAAATGGCCCGCCTGGCATTATGCCCAGTACATGACCTTATGGGACTTTCCTACTTGGCAGTACATCTAC
GTATTAGTCATCGCTATTACCATGGTGATGCGGTTTTGGCAGTACATCAATGGGCGTGGATAGCGGTTTG
ACTCACGGGGATTTCCAAGTCTCCACCCCATTGACGTCAATGGGAGTTTGTTTTGGCACCAAAATCAACG
GGACTTTCCAAAATGTCGTAACAACTCCGCCCCATTGACGCAAATGGGCGGTAGGCGTGTACGGTGGGAG
GTCTATATAAGCAGAGCTGGTTTAGTGAACCGTCAGATCCGCTAGCGCTACCGGTCGCCACCATGGTGAG
CAAGGGCGAGGGGCAATCGAAGCATGGACTAAAGGAGGAGATGACGGTGAAGTACCACATGGAAGGTTGC
GTTAATGGTCACAAATTTGTCATTACTGGAGAGGGCATTGGAAACCCTTTTAAGGGTAAGCAAACCGCAA
ATTTGTGTGTGATAGAAGGAGGCCCGCTGCCGTTCTCGGAGGACATTTTAAGTCCGGGTTTTAAATATGG
TGACCGGATTTTCACAGAGTACCCACAGGATATTGTAGATTACTTCAAGAACTCATGTCCAGCGGGCTAT
ACGTGGGAAAGGAGCTACCTCTTTGAGGACGGAGCGGTCTGTCGATGCAACGTGGACATAACAGTCTCTG
AAAAGGAGAACTGCATCTATCACAAAAGTATCTTCAGAGGGGTGAATTTTCCCGCCGACGGCCCCGTAAT
GAAGAAAATGACCACTAATTGGGAAGCTAGTACCGAGAAAATTGTGCCTGTTCCAAAGCAAGGGATATTA
AAGGGAAAGGTCAAAATGTGCCTGTTGCTGAAGGATGGCGGTCGTTATCATTGCCAGTTTGATACGGTAT
ATAAAGCTAAATCAGTGCCCTCCAAGATGCCAGAATGGCATTTTATACAGCATAAGCTCCTTAGGGAGGA
CCGCTCTGATGCTAAAAACCAGAAATGGCAATTAACAGAACATGCAATCGCAGGCATGGACGAGCTGTAC
AAGTCCGGACTCAGATCTGGAGGCTCCGGAGGCCCAGAGCCAGCGAAGTCTGCTCCCGCCCCGAAAAAGG
GCTCCAAGAAGGCGGTGACTAAGGCGCAGAAGAAAGGCGGCAAGAAGCGCAAGCGCAGCCGCAAGGAGAG
CTATTCCATCTATGTGTACAAGGTTCTGAAGCAGGTCCACCCTGACACCGGCATTTCGTCCAAGGCCATG
GGCATCATGAATTCGTTTGTGAACGACATTTTCGAGCGCATCGCAGGTGAGGCTTCCCGCCTGGCGCATT
ACAACAAGCGCTCGACCATCACCTCCAGGGAGATCCAGACGGCCGTGCGCCTGCTGCTGCCTGGGGAGTT
GGCCAAGCACGCCGTGTCCGAGGGTACTAAGGCCATCACCAAGTACACCAGCGCTAAGTAAGGATCCACC
GGATCTAGATAACTGATCATAATCAGCCATACCACATTTGTAGAGGTTTTACTTGCTTTAAAAAACCTCC
CACACCTCCCCCTGAACCTGAAACATAAAATGAATGCAATTGTTGTTGTTAACTTGTTTATTGCAGCTTA
TAATGGTTACAAATAAAGCAATAGCATCACAAATTTCACAAATAAAGCATTTTTTTCACTGCATTCTAGT
TGTGGTTTGTCCAAACTCATCAATGTATCTTAACGCGTAAATTGTAAGCGTTAATATTTTGTTAAAATTC
GCGTTAAATTTTTGTTAAATCAGCTCATTTTTTAACCAATAGGCCGAAATCGGCAAAATCCCTTATAAAT
CAAAAGAATAGACCGAGATAGGGT
[37 nt withheld, positions 2055-2091]
AAAGAACGTGGACTCCAACGTCAAAGG
[49 nt withheld, positions 2119-2167]
T
[91 nt withheld, positions 2169-2259]
G
[124 nt withheld, positions 2261-2384]
CAGGTGGCACTTTTCGGGGAAATGTGCGCGGAACCCCTATTTGTTTATTTTTCTAAATACATTCAAATAT
GTATCCGCTCATGAGACAATAACCCTGATAAATGCTTCAATAATATTGAAAAAGGAAGAGTCCTGAGGCG
GAAAGAACCAGCTGTGGAATGTGTGTCAGTTAGGGTGTGGAAAGTCCCCAGGCTCCCCAGCAGGCAGAAG
TATGCAAAGCATGCATCTCAATTAGTCAGCAACCAGGTGTGGAAAGTCCCCAGGCTCCCCAGCAGGCAGA
AGTATGCAAAGCATGCATCTCAATTAGTCAGCAACCATAGTCCCGCCCCTAACTCCGCCCATCCCGCCCC
TAACTCCGCCCAGTTCCGCCCATTCTCCGCCCCATGGCTGACTAATTTTTTTTATTTATGCAGAGGCCGA
GGCCGCCTCGGCCTCTGAGCTATTCCAGAAGTAGTGAGGAGGCTTTTTTGGAGGCCTAGGCTTTTGCAAA
GATCGATCAAGAGACAGGATGAGGATCGTTTCGCATGATTGAACAAGATGGATTGCACGCAGGTTCTCCG
GCCGCTTGGGTGGAGAGGCTATTCGGCTATGACTGGGCACAACAGACAATCGGCTGCTCTGATGCCGCCG
TGTTCCGGCTGTCAGCGCAGGGGCGCCCGGTTCTTTTTGTCAAGACCGACCTGTCCGGTGCCCTGAATGA
ACTGCAAGACGAGGCAGCGCGGCTATCGTGGCTGGCCACGACGGGCGTTCCTTGCGCAGCTGTGCTCGAC
GTTGTCACTGAAGCGGGAAGGGACTGGCTGCTATTGGGCGAAGTGCCGGGGCAGGATCTCCTGTCATCTC
ACCTTGCTCCTGCCGAGAAAGTATCCATCATGGCTGATGCAATGCGGCGGCTGCATACGCTTGATCCGGC
TACCTGCCCATTCGACCACCAAGCGAAACATCGCATCGAGCGAGCACGTACTCGGATGGAAGCCGGTCTT
GTCGATCAGGATGATCTGGACGAAGAGCATCAGGGGCTCGCGCCAGCCGAACTGTTCGCCAGGCTCAAGG
CGAGCATGCCCGACGGCGAGGATCTCGTCGTGACCCATGGCGATGCCTGCTTGCCGAATATCATGGTGGA
AAATGGCCGCTTTTCTGGATTCATCGACTGTGGCCGGCTGGGTGTGGCGGACCGCTATCAGGACATAGCG
TTGGCTACCCGTGATATTGCTGAAGAGCTTGGCGGCGAATGGGCTGACCGCTTCCTCGTGCTTTACGGTA
TCGCCGCTCCCGATTCGCAGCGCATCGCCTTCTATCGCCTTCTTGACGAGTTCTTCTGAGCGGGACTCTG
GGGTTCGAAATGACCGACCAAGCGACGCCCAACCTGCCATCACGAGATTTCGATTCCACCGCCGCCTTCT
ATGAAAGGTTGGGCTTCGGAATCGTTTTCCGGGACGCCGGCTGGATGATCCTCCAGCGCGGGGATCTCAT
GCTGGAGTTCTTCGCCCACCCTAGGGGGAGGCTAACTGAAACACGGAAGGAGACAATACCGGAAGGAACC
CGCGCTATGACGGCAATAAAAAGACAGAATAAAACGCACGGTGTTGGGTCGTTTGTTCATAAACGCGGGG
TTCGGTCCCAGGGCTGGCACTCTGTCGATACCCCACCGAGACCCCATTGGGGCCAATACGCCCGCGTTTC
TTCCTTTTCCCCACCCCACCCCCCAAGTTCGGGTGAAGGCCCAGGGCTCGCAGCCAACGTCGGGGCGGCA
GGCCCTGCCATAGCCTCAGGTTACTCATATATACTTTAGATTGATTTAAAACTTCATTTTTAATTTAAAA
GGATCTAGGTGAAGATCCTTTTTGATAATCTCATGACCAAAATCCCTTAACGTGAGTTTTCGTTCCACTG
AGCGTCAGACCCCGTAGAAAAGATCAAAGGATCTTCTTGAGATCCTTTTTTTCTGCGCGTAATCTGCTGC
TTGCAAACAAAAAAACCACCGCTACCAGCGGTGGTTTGTTTGCCGGATCAAGAGCTACCAACTCTTTTTC
CGAAGGTAACTGGCTTCAGCAGAGCGCAGATACCAAATACTGTTCTTCTAGTGTAGCCGTAGTTAGGCCA
CCACTTCAAGAACTCTGTAGCACCGCCTACATACCTCGCTCTGCTAATCCTGTTACCAGTGGCTGCTGCC
AGTGGCGATAAGTCGTGTCTTACCGGGTTGGACTCAAGACGATAGTTACCGGATAAGGCGCAGCGGTCGG
GCTGAACGGGGGGTTCGTGCACACAGCCCAGCTTGGAGCGAACGACCTACACCGAACTGAGATACCTACA
GCGTGAGCTATGAGAAAGCGCCACGCTTCCCGAAGGGAGAAAGGCGGACAGGTATCCGGTAAGCGGCAGG
GTCGGAACAGGAGAGCGCACGAGGGAGCTTCCAGGGGGAAACGCCTGGTATCTTTATAGTCCTGTCGGGT
TTCGCCACCTCTGACTTGAGCGTCGATTTTTGTGATGCTCGTCAGGGGGGCGGAGCCTATGGAAAAACGC
CAGCAACGCGGCCTTTTTACGGTTCCTGGCCTTTTGCTGGCCTTTTGCTCACATGTTCTTTCCTGCGTTA
TCCCCTGATTCTGTGGATAACCGTATTACCGCCATGCATTAGTTATTAATAGTAATCAATTACGGGGTCA
TTAGTTCATAGCCCATATATGGAGTTCCG
