>Addgene plasmid #56401 | mPapaya1-H2B-C-10 | depositor partial sequence | sequence record 87295 | insert sequence
CGCTAGCGCTACCGGTCGCCACCATGGTGAGCAAGGGCGAGGGGCAATCGAAGCATGGACTAAAGGAGGA
GATGACGGTGAAGTACCACATGGAAGGTTGCGTTAATGGTCACAAATTTGTCATTACTGGAGAGGGCATT
GGAAACCCTTTTAAGGGTAAGCAAACCGCAAATTTGTGTGTGATAGAAGGAGGCCCGCTGCCGTTCTCGG
AGGACATTTTAAGTCCGGGTTTTAAATATGGTGACCGGATTTTCACAGAGTACCCACAGGATATTGTAGA
TTACTTCAAGAACTCATGTCCAGCGGGCTATACGTGGGAAAGGAGCTACCTCTTTGAGGACGGAGCGGTC
TGTCGATGCAACGTGGACATAACAGTCTCTGAAAAGGAGAACTGCATCTATCACAAAAGTATCTTCAGAG
GGGTGAATTTTCCCGCCGACGGCCCCGTAATGAAGAAAATGACCACTAATTGGGAAGCTAGTACCGAGAA
AATTGTGCCTGTTCCAAAGCAAGGGATATTAAAGGGAAAGGTCAAAATGTGCCTGTTGCTGAAGGATGGC
GGTCGTTATCATTGCCAGTTTGATACGGTATATAAAGCTAAATCAGTGCCCTCCAAGATGCCAGAATGGC
ATTTTATACAGCATAAGCTCCTTAGGGAGGACCGCTCTGATGCTAAAAACCAGAAATGGCAATTAACAGA
ACATGCAATCGCAGGCATGGACGAGCTGTACAAGTCCGGACTCAGATCTGGAGGCTCCGGAGGCCCAGAG
CCAGCGAAGTCTGCTCCCGCCCCGAAAAAGGGCTCCAAGAAGGCGGTGACTAAGGCGCAGAAGAAAGGCG
GCAAGAAGCGCAAGCGCAGCCGCAAGGAGAGCTATTCCATCTATGTGTACAAGGTTCTGAAGCAGGTCCA
CCCTGACACCGGCATTTCGTCCAAGGCCATGGGCATCATGAATTCGTTTGTGAACGACATTTTCGAGCGC
ATCGCAGGTGAGGCTTCCCGCCTGGCGCATTACAACAAGCGCTCGACCATCACCTCCAGGGAGATCCAGA
CGGCCGTGCGCCTGCTGCTGCCTGGGGAGTTGGCCAAGCACGCCGTGTCCGAGGGTACTAAGGCCATCAC
CAAGTACACCAGCGCTAAGTAAGGATCCACCGGATCTAGATAACTGATCATAATCAGCCATACCA
